Addgene plasmid #145436: pGBW-m4046188
Purpose: Yeast Expression plasmid for SARS-CoV-2 ORF6 protein
Depositing lab: Ginkgo Bioworks & Benjie Chen. Depositing organization: Ginkgo Bioworks.
Backbone
  Vector backbone: AmpR; 2u URA3
  Backbone size w/o insert (bp): 4078
  Vector type: Yeast Expression
  Selectable markers: URA3
Growth in bacteria
  Bacterial resistance: Ampicillin, 100 μg/mL
  Growth temperature: 37°C
  Growth strain: DH5alpha
  Copy number: High Copy
Gene/Insert
  Gene/Insert name: SARS-CoV-2 ORF6 protein
  Species: S. cerevisiae (budding yeast); Severe acute respiratory syndrome coronavirus 2
  Insert size (bp): 179
  Mutation: Saccharomyces cerevisiae recode 1
  Entrez Gene: ORF6 (a.k.a. GU280_gp06)
  Promoter: pTEF1
  Tag / fusion protein: Cleavable thrombin;MBP (C terminal on backbone)
  Cloning method: Unknown
Resource information
  A portion of this plasmid was derived from a plasmid made by: GinkgoBioworks
Depositor comments: NCBI Reference Sequence: YP_009724394.1Created by gene synthesis with Not1 site.
How to cite: pGBW-m4046188 was a gift from Ginkgo Bioworks & Benjie Chen (Addgene plasmid # 145436 ; http://n2t.net/addgene:145436 ; RRID:Addgene_145436)
