[The description below was written by a language model from this plasmid's Addgene catalogue record and pLannotate feature annotations shown in this document.]
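Description:
pGBW-m4046188 is an episomal yeast expression plasmid designed to produce the SARS-CoV-2 ORF6 accessory protein in Saccharomyces cerevisiae. It is a shuttle vector. In yeast it replicates from the 2μ origin and is selected through the URA3 auxotrophic marker, which also allows counterselection with 5-fluoroorotic acid. In E. coli it is maintained by a ColE1/pUC-type origin and selected with ampicillin through a β-lactamase gene that the annotation places downstream of a cat promoter. The record lists the plasmid as high copy in bacteria, although the feature table also flags a short rop-like segment next to AmpR. Phage T3 and T7 early terminators and a tonB terminator flank the bacterial modules, presumably to insulate them from transcriptional read-through.

The expression cassette uses the constitutive TEF1 promoter to drive a synthetic ORF6 coding sequence that was recoded for S. cerevisiae codon usage. This is followed in the same orientation by an E. coli maltose-binding protein (malE) fragment and a CYC1 terminator. According to the catalogue entry, MBP is a C-terminal fusion supplied by the backbone and is separated from ORF6 by a thrombin cleavage site, so the tag can aid solubility and amylose-based purification and then be removed. The thrombin site itself is not annotated in the feature table, but a short gap between the two coding regions is consistent with such a linker.

ORF6 is a small viral protein reported to interfere with nuclear import and so dampen interferon signalling. The stated purpose is simply yeast expression of ORF6, which would suit protein production or functional studies in yeast. The insert was made by gene synthesis.
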