Features (pLannotate 1.2.2; 14 found; start..end, strand, type, name):
     10..417     +  promoter       TEF1 promoter: S. cerevisiae TEF1; promoter for EF-1α
    431..613     +  CDS            NS6_SARS2: Experimental evidence at protein level: Swiss-Prot protein existence level 1. Disrupts cell nuclear import complex formation by tethering karyopherin alpha 2 and karyopherin beta 1 to the membrane. Retention of import factors at the ER/Golgi membrane leads to a loss of transport into the nucleus. Thereby prevents STAT1 nuclear translocation in response to interferon signaling, thus blocking the expression of interferon stimulated genes (ISGs) that display multiple antiviral activities (PubMed:33097660). Suppresses IFN-beta production possibly by blocking IRF3 nuclear translocation (PubMed:3297
    629..1729    +  CDS            malE (fragment): MALE_ECO57 - Experimental evidence at protein level: Swiss-Prot protein existence level 1. Part of the ABC transporter complex MalEFGK involved in maltose/maltodextrin import. Binds maltose and higher maltodextrins. From Escherichia coli O157:H7.
   1758..1930    +  terminator     CYC1 terminator (fragment): S. cerevisiae CYC1; transcription terminator for CYC1
   1966..2142    +  promoter       URA3 promoter (fragment): S. cerevisiae URA3
   2143..2946    +  CDS            URA3: orotidine-5'-phosphate decarboxylase, required for uracil biosynthesis; S. cerevisiae URA3; yeast auxotrophic marker, counterselectable with 5-fluoroorotic acid (5-FOA)
   3029..4011    -  rep_origin     2μ ori: yeast 2μ plasmid origin of replication
   4089..4118    +  terminator     T3Te terminator: phage T3 early transcription terminator
   4140..4727    +  rep_origin     ori: high-copy-number ColE1/pMB1/pBR322/pUC origin of replication
   4739..4766    -  terminator     T7Te terminator: phage T7 early transcription terminator
   4790..4981    -  CDS            rop: Rop protein, which maintains plasmids at low copy number; rop
   4982..5842    -  CDS            AmpR: β-lactamase; bla; confers resistance to ampicillin, carbenicillin, and related antibiotics
   5843..5945    -  promoter       cat promoter: promoter of the E. coli cat gene encoding chloramphenicol acetyltransferase
   5946..5977    -  terminator     tonB terminator: bidirectional E. coli tonB-P14 transcription terminator
>Addgene plasmid #145436 | pGBW-m4046188 | depositor full sequence | sequence record 287613 | Full Sequence
GCGGCCGCCCCACACACCATAGCTTCAAAATGTTTCTACTCCTTTTTTACTCTTCCAGATTTTCTCGGAC
TCCGCGCATCGCCGTACCACTTCAAAACACCCAAGCACAGCATACTAAATTTCCCCTCTTTCTTCCTCTA
GGGTGTCGTTAATTACCCGTACTAAAGGTTTGGAAAAGAAAAAAGAGACCGCCTCGTTTCTTTTTCTTCG
TCGAAAAAGGCAATAAAAATTTTTATCACGTTTCTTTTTCTTGAAAATTTTTTTTTTTGATTTTTTTCTC
TTTCGATGACCTCCCATTGATATTTAAGTTAATAAACGGTCTTCAATTTCTCAAGTTTCAGTTTCATTTT
TCTTGTTCTATTACAACTTTTTTTACTTCTTGCTCATTAGAAAGAAAGCATAGCAATCTAATCTAAGTTT
TAATTACAAAATGTTTCACCTGGTCGACTTCCAAGTTACAATCGCAGAGATTTTACTTATAATCATGAGG
ACTTTCAAGGTGTCTATTTGGAATTTGGATTACATTATCAACTTGATCATTAAAAACTTGTCAAAGAGTT
TGACCGAAAATAAGTATTCCCAGTTAGATGAAGAACAACCTATGGAAATAGACCTCGTGCCGAGAGGTTC
TAAAATCGAGGAAGGTAAGCTAGTCATTTGGATAAATGGAGATAAGGGTTACAACGGTTTGGCAGAAGTA
GGCAAGAAATTTGAAAAGGACACAGGTATCAAGGTGACGGTTGAACATCCAGACAAGTTAGAAGAAAAAT
TCCCTCAAGTTGCTGCTACTGGTGATGGTCCCGACATTATTTTCTGGGCCCACGATCGTTTTGGTGGATA
TGCTCAGTCAGGTTTGCTGGCTGAGATCACCCCAGACAAGGCCTTCCAAGATAAATTGTACCCATTCACT
TGGGATGCTGTCAGATACAACGGTAAGCTTATAGCATATCCAATTGCTGTTGAAGCCTTATCGTTGATCT
ACAATAAGGACTTGTTACCTAACCCACCAAAGACATGGGAAGAAATTCCAGCTTTGGATAAAGAGCTAAA
GGCCAAGGGAAAAAGCGCTTTGATGTTTAACTTACAAGAACCTTATTTCACCTGGCCATTAATCGCTGCT
GACGGTGGTTACGCATTTAAATACGAAAACGGTAAGTATGACATTAAGGATGTCGGCGTTGATAATGCTG
GTGCAAAGGCTGGTTTGACCTTCTTGGTTGATTTAATAAAGAATAAACACATGAACGCTGACACTGACTA
CTCTATCGCCGAAGCCGCTTTCAACAAGGGTGAAACTGCTATGACCATAAATGGTCCATGGGCCTGGAGT
AACATTGATACTTCTAAAGTAAACTATGGTGTCACTGTTTTGCCTACATTCAAAGGCCAACCATCCAAGC
CCTTTGTCGGTGTTCTATCCGCTGGCATCAATGCTGCTTCTCCAAACAAGGAGCTAGCTAAAGAATTTTT
GGAAAATTACTTGTTAACTGACGAAGGTTTGGAGGCCGTTAACAAGGACAAGCCATTGGGTGCTGTCGCT
TTGAAATCTTACGAAGAAGAATTGGCTAAGGATCCCAGAATTGCCGCTACCATGGAGAACGCCCAAAAGG
GTGAAATTATGCCAAACATCCCACAAATGTCAGCCTTCTGGTACGCAGTTAGGACTGCCGTGATTAATGC
TGCTTCCGGTAGACAAACCGTCGACGAAGCATTAAAAGATGCTCAAACGTAAACAGGCCCCTTTTCCTTT
GTCGATATCATGTAATTAGTTATGTCACGCTTACATTCACGCCCTCCTCCCACATCCGCTCTAACCGAAA
AGGAAGGAGTTAGACAACCTGAAGTCTAGGTCCCTATTTATTTTTTTTAATAGTTATGTTAGTATTAAGA
ACGTTATTTATATTTCAAATTTTTCTTTTTTTTCTGTACAAAGCGGCCGCCGAACCACTAGTGCACTGCA
GTACACGGTTTCCTTGAAATTTTTTTGATTCGGTAATCTCCGAACAGAAGGAAGAACGAAGGAAGGAGCA
CAGACTTAGATTGGTATATATACGCATATGTAGTGTTGAAGAAACATGAAATTGCCCAGTATTCTTAACC
CAACTGCACAGAACAAAAACGTGCAGGAAACGAAGATAAATCATGTCGAAAGCTACATATAAGGAACGTG
CTGCTACTCATCCTAGTCCTGTTGCTGCCAAGCTATTTAATATCATGCACGAAAAGCAAACAAACTTGTG
TGCTTCATTGGATGTTCGTACCACCAAGGAATTACTGGAGTTAGTTGAAGCATTAGGTCCCAAAATTTGT
TTACTAAAAACACATGTGGATATCTTGACTGATTTTTCCATGGAGGGCACAGTTAAGCCGCTAAAGGCAT
TATCCGCCAAGTACAATTTTTTACTCTTCGAGGACAGAAAATTTGCTGACATTGGTAATACAGTCAAATT
GCAGTACTCTGCGGGTGTATACAGAATAGCAGAATGGGCAGACATTACGAATGCACACGGTGTGGTGGGC
CCAGGTATTGTTAGCGGTTTGAAGCAGGCGGCAGAAGAAGTAACAAAGGAACCTAGAGGCCTTTTGATGT
TAGCAGAATTGTCATGCAAGGGCTCCCTATCTACTGGAGAATATACTAAGGGTACTGTTGACATTGCGAA
GAGCGACAAAGATTTTGTTATCGGCTTTATTGCTCAAAGAGACATGGGTGGAAGAGATGAAGGTTACGAT
TGGTTGATTATGACACCCGGTGTGGGTTTAGATGACAAGGGAGATGCATTGGGTCAACAGTATAGAACCG
TGGATGATGTGGTTTCTACAGGATCTGACATTATTATTGTTGGAAGAGGACTATTTGCAAAGGGAAGGGA
TGCTAAGGTAGAGGGTGAACGTTACAGAAAAGCAGGCTGGGAAGCATATTTGAGAAGATGCGGCCAGCAA
AACTAAAAAACTGTATTATAAGTAAATGCATGTATACTAAACTCACAAATTAGAGCTTCAATTTAATTAT
ATCAGTTATTACCCGAGTAACGAAGCATCTGTGCTTCATTTTGTAGAACAAAAATGCAACGCGAGAGCGC
TAATTTTTCAAACAAAGAATCTGAGCTGCATTTTTACAGAACAGAAATGCAACGCGAAAGCGCTATTTTA
CCAACGAAGAATCTGTGCTTCATTTTTGTAAAACAAAAATGCAACGCGAGAGCGCTAATTTTTCAAACAA
AGAATCTGAGCTGCATTTTTACAGAACAGAAATGCAACGCGAGAGCGCTATTTTACCAACAAAGAATCTA
TACTTCTTTTTTGTTCTACAAAAATGCATCCCGAGAGCGCTATTTTTCTAACAAAGCATCTTAGATTACT
TTTTTTCTCCTTTGTGCGCTCTATAATGCAGTCTCTTGATAACTTTTTGCACTGTAGGTCCGTTAAGGTT
AGAAGAAGGCTACTTTGGTGTCTATTTTCTCTTCCATAAAAAAAGCCTGACTCCACTTCCCGCGTTTACT
GATTACTAGCGAAGCTGCGGGTGCATTTTTTCAAGATAAAGGCATCCCCGATTATATTCTATACCGATGT
GGATTGCGCATACTTTGTGAACAGAAAGTGATAGCGTTGATGATTCTTCATTGGTCAGAAAATTATGAAC
GGTTTCTTCTATTTTGTCTCTATATACTACGTATAGGAAATGTTTACATTTTCGTATTGTTTTCGATTCA
CTCTATGAATAGTTCTTACTACAATTTTTTTGTCTAAAGAGTAATACTAGAGATAAACATAAAAAATGTA
GAGGTCGAGTTTAGATGCAAGTTCAAGGAGCGAAAGGTGGATGGGTAGGTTATATAGGGATATAGCACAG
AGATATATAGCAAAGAGATACTTTTGAGCAATGTTTGTGGAAGCGGTATTCGCAATATTTTAGTAGCTCG
TTACAGTCCGGTGCGTTTTTGGTTTTTTGAAAGTGCGTCATCAGAGCGCTTTTGGTTTTCAAAAGCGCTC
TGAAGTTCCTATACTTTCTAGCTAGAGAATAGGAACTTCCCGAGCGGCCGCGTGTTACAAGCTTGACTCC
AGCGTAACTGGACTGCAATCAACTCACTGGCTCACCTTCACGGGTGGGCCTTTCTTCGGTAGAAAATCAA
AGGATCTTCTTGAGATCCTTTTTTTCTGCGCGTAATCTGCTGCTTGCAAACAAAAAAACCACCGCTACCA
GCGGTGGTTTGTTTGCCGGATCAAGAGCTACCAACTCTTTTTCCGAGGTAACTGGCTTCAGCAGAGCGCA
GATACCAAATACTGTTCTTCTAGTGTAGCCGTAGTTAGGCCACCACTTCAAGAACTCTGTAGCACCGCCT
ACATACCTCGCTCTGCTAATCCTGTTACCAGTGGCTGCTGCCAGTGGCGATAAGTCGTGTCTTACCGGGT
TGGACTCAAGACGATAGTTACCGGATAAGGCGCAGCGGTCGGGCTGAACGGGGGGTTCGTGCACACAGCC
CAGCTTGGAGCGAACGACCTACACCGAACTGAGATACCTACAGCGTGAGCTATGAGAAAGCGCCACGCTT
CCCGAAGGGAGAAAGGCGGACAGGTATCCGGTAAGCGGCAGGGTCGGAACAGGAGAGCGCACGAGGGAGC
TTCCAGGGGTAAACGCCTGGTATCTTTATAGTCCTGTCGGGTTTCGCCACCTCTGACTTGAGCATCGATT
TTTGTGATGCTCGTCAGGGGGGCGGAGCCTATGGAAAAACGCCAGCAACGCAGAAAGGCCCACCCGAAGG
TGAGCCAGGTGATTACATTTGGGCCCTCATCAGAGGTTTTCACCGTCATCACCGAAACGCGCGAGGCAGC
TGCGGTAAAGCTCATCAGCGTGGTCGTGAAGCGATTCACAGATGTCTGCCTGTTCATCCGCGTCCAGCTC
GTTGAGTTTCTCCAGAAGCGTTAATGTCTGGCTTCTGATAAAGCGGGCCATGTTAAGGGCGGTTTTTTCC
TGTTTGGTCACTTACCAATGCTTAATCAGTGAGGCACCTATCTCAGCGATCTGTCTATTTCGTTCATCCA
TAGTTGCCTGACTCCCCGTCGTGTAGATAACTACGATGCGGGAGGGCTTACCATCTGGCCCCAGTGCTGC
AATGATACCGCGAGACCCACGCTCACCGGCTCCAGATTTATCAGCAATAAACCAGCCAGCCGGGAGGGCC
GAGCGCAGAAGTGATCCTGCAACTTTATCCGCCTCCATCCAGTCTATTAATTGTTGCCGGGAAGCTAGAG
TAAGTAGTTCGCCAGTTAATAGTTTGCGCAACGTTGTTGCCATTGCTACAGGCATCGTGGTGTCACGCTC
GTCGTTTGGTATGGCTTCATTCAGCTCCGGTTCCCAACGATCAAGGCGAGTTACATGATCCCCCATGTTG
TGCAAAAAAGCGGTTAGCTCCTTCGGTCCTCCGATCGTTGCCAGAAGTAAGTTGGCCGCAGTGTTATCAC
TCATGGTTATGGCAGCACTGCATAATTCTCTTACTGTCATGCCATCCGTGAGATGCTTTTCTGTGACTGG
TGAGTACTCAACCAAGTCATTCTGAGAATAGTGTATGCGGCGACCGAGTTGCTCTTGCCCGGCGTCAATA
CGGGATAATACCGCGCCACATAGCAGAACTTTAAAAGTGCTCATCATTGGAAAACGTTCTTCGGGGCGTA
AACTCTCAAGGATCTTACCGCTGTTGAGATCCAGTTCGATGTAACCCACTCGTGCACCCAACTGATCTTC
AGCATCTTTTACTTTCACCAGCGTTTCTGGGTGAGCAAAAACAGGAAGGCAAAATGCCGCAAAAAAGGGA
ATAAGGGCGACACGGAAATGTTGAATACTCATTTTAGCTTCCTTAGCTCCTGAAAATCTCGATAACTCAA
AAAATACGCCCGGTAGTGATCTTATTTCATTATGGTGAAAGTTGGAACCTCTTACGTGCCGATCAAGTCA
AAAGCCTCCGGTCGGAGGCTTTTGACTTTCTGCTATGGAGGTCAGGTATGATTTAAATGGTCAGTTAGA
